>Addgene plasmid #222138 | pT3TS-spCas9 ABE-Umax | addgene full sequence | sequence record 442604 | Addgene NGS Result
TTGAGATCCTTTTTTTCTGCGCGTAATCTGCTGCTTGCAAACAAAAAAACCACCGCTACCAGCGGTGGTT
TGTTTGCCGGATCAAGAGCTACCAACTCTTTTTCCGAAGGTAACTGGCTTCAGCAGAGCGCAGATACCAA
ATACTGTTCTTCTAGTGTAGCCGTAGTTAGGCCACCACTTCAAGAACTCTGTAGCACCGCCTACATACCT
CGCTCTGCTAATCCTGTTACCAGTGGCTGCTGCCAGTGGCGATAAGTCGTGTCTTACCGGGTTGGACTCA
AGACGATAGTTACCGGATAAGGCGCAGCGGTCGGGCTGAACGGGGGGTTCGTGCACACAGCCCAGCTTGG
AGCGAACGACCTACACCGAACTGAGATACCTACAGCGTGAGCTATGAGAAAGCGCCACGCTTCCCGAAGG
GAGAAAGGCGGACAGGTATCCGGTAAGCGGCAGGGTCGGAACAGGAGAGCGCACGAGGGAGCTTCCAGGG
GGAAACGCCTGGTATCTTTATAGTCCTGTCGGGTTTCGCCACCTCTGACTTGAGCGTCGATTTTTGTGAT
GCTCGTCAGGGGGGCGGAGCCTATGGAAAAACGCCAGCAACGCGGCCTTTTTACGGTTCCTGGCCTTTTG
CTGGCCTTTTGCTCACATGTTCTTTCCTGCGTTATCCCCTGATTCTGTGGATAACCGTATTACCGCCTTT
GAGTGAGCTGATACCGCTCGCCGCAGCCGAACGACCGAGCGCAGCGAGTCAGTGAGCGAGGAAGCGGAAG
AGCGCCCAATACGCAAACCGCCTCTCCCCGCGCGTTGGCCGATTCATTAATGCAGCTGGCACGACAGGTT
TCCCGACTGGAAAGCGGGCAGTGAGCGCAACGCAATTAATGTGAGTTAGCTCACTCATTAGGCACCCCAG
GCTTTACACTTTATGCTTCCGGCTCGTATGTTGTGTGGAATTGTGAGCGGATAACAATTTCACACAGGAA
ACAGCTATGACCATGATTACGCCAAGCTCGAAATTAACCCTCACTAAAGGGAACAAAAGCTGGAGCTAAG
CTTGCTTGTTCTTTTTGCAGAAGCTCAGAATAAACGCTCAACTTTGGCAGATCTAACTCGACGCCACCAT
GAAAAGAACTGCAGATGGATCCGAGTTCGAGAGCCCCAAGAAAAAGAGAAAGGTGGGAAGCATGAGCGAA
GTCGAGTTTTCACACGAATACTGGATGAGACATGCTCTCACACTCGCAAAGAGGGCTAGAGATGAGAGGG
AGGTTCCTGTGGGCGCAGTGCTGGTCCTGAATAACAGGGTTATAGGCGAGGGATGGAACCGCGCAATTGG
ACTGCATGACCCAACCGCACACGCAGAGATTATGGCACTCAGGCAAGGAGGACTGGTCATGCAGAACTAT
AGACTCATTGACGCCACACTGTATAGCACCTTCGAGCCTTGTGTGATGTGCGCAGGAGCCATGATCCACA
GTAGGATCGGTAGAGTCGTGTTTGGAGTTAGAAACTCAAAGCGCGGAGCTGCCGGCAGTCTGATGAATGT
TCTGAACTACCCAGGAATGAATCATAGGGTCGAGATCACCGAAGGCATTCTGGCCGACGAATGTGCCGCT
CTGCTGTGCGATTTCTACAGAATGCCAAGACGGGTTTTCAACGCTCAGAAGAAAGCCCAGTCTTCCATTA
ATAGCGGAGGTTCCAGCGGAGGCTCCAGTGGAAGCGAAACACCTGGGACATCAGAGTCTGCCACTCCAGA
GTCCAGTGGAGGCTCCTCTGGCGGCAGTGATAAGAAGTATAGCATCGGCCTGGCTATTGGAACTAACTCC
GTGGGTTGGGCAGTGATTACAGACGACTACAAGGTCCCTAGCAAGAAATTTAAGGTGCTGGGTAACACCG
ACAGGCACAGCATCAAGAAAAATCTGATTGGAGCCCTGCTGTTCGGTTCTGGAGAGACTGCCGAAGCAAC
ACGCCTGAAAAGAACAGCAAGAAGGCGCTATACCAGAAGGAAGAATAGAATCTGTTACCTGCAGGAGATT
TTCTCTAACGAAATGGCTAAGGTGGACGATTCATTCTTTCATAGGCTGGAGGAAAGTTTCCTGGTCGAGG
AAGATAAGAAACACGAGCGCCATCCTATCTTTGGAAACATTGTGGACGAGGTCGCCTATCACGAAAAATA
CCCAACCATCTATCATCTGCGCAAGAAACTGGCTGACTCTACTGATAAAGCCGACCTGAGACTGATCTAT
CTGGCTCTGGCCCACATGATTAAGTTCAGGGGTCATTTTCTGATCGAGGGCGATCTGAACCCCGACAATT
CCGATGTGGACAAGCTGTTCATCCAGCTGGTCCAGATTTACAATCAGCTGTTTGAGGAAAACCCTATTAA
TGCTTCCAGAGTGGACGCAAAAGCTATCCTGTCAGCCAGGCTGTCCAAGTCACGCAGACTGGAGAACCTG
ATTGCACAGCTGCCCGGAGAAAAGAGGAACGGTCTGTTTGGAAATCTGATCGCTCTGAGTCTGGGCCTGA
CTCCTAACTTCAAAAGCAATTTTGATCTGGCTGAGGACGCCAAACTGCAGCTGTCAAAGGACACATATGA
CGATGACCTGGATAACCTGCTGGCACAGATCGGAGATCAGTACGCTGACCTGTTCCTGGCTGCCAAAAAT
CTGTCCGACGCAATCCTGCTGTCAGATATTCTGAGAGTGAACAGCGAGATTACAAAAGCTCCTCTGAGTG
CCAGCATGATCAAGAGATATGACGAGCACCATCAGGATCTGACCCTGCTGAAGGCTCTGGTCAGGCAGCA
GCTGCCAGAGAAGTACAAGGAAATTTTCTTTGATCAGTCCAAGAACGGCTACGCCGGTTATATCGACGGA
GGCGCATCACAGGAGGAATTCTACAAGTTTATCAAACCTATTCTGGAGAAGATGGACGGAACTGAGGAAC
TGCTGGTGAAACTGAATAGAGAGGACCTGCTGAGGAAGCAGCGCACATTTGATAACGGTTCCATCCCACA
CCAGATTCATCTGGGAGAGCTGCACGCTATCCTGAGGCGCCAGGAAGACTTCTACCCCTTTCTGAAAGAT
AACCGCGAGAAGATCGAAAAAATTCTGACCTTCAGAATCCCTTACTATGTGGGTCCACTGGCTCGCGGAA
ACAGCAGATTTGCCTGGATGACTCGCAAATCCGAGGAAACCATTACTCCTTGGAACTTCGAGGAAGTGGT
CGATAAGGGCGCCTCTGCACAGTCCTTCATCGAGAGAATGACTAATTTTGACAAAAACCTGCCCAATGAG
AAAGTGCTGCCTAAGCACTCCCTGCTGTACGAGTATTTCACTGTCTATAACGAACTGACAAAGGTGAAAT
ACGTCACCGAGGGCATGAGAAAGCCAGCCTTCCTGTCAGGAGAGCAGAAGAAAGCAATCGTGGATCTGCT
GTTTAAAACCAACAGGAAAGTGACTGTCAAGCAGCTGAAGGAGGACTACTTCAAGAAAATTGAATGCTTC
GATTCCGTGGAGATCAGCGGAGTCGAAGACAGATTTAACGCAAGCCTGGGCGCTTACCACGATCTGCTGA
AGATCATTAAGGATAAAGACTTCCTGGACAACGAGGAAAATGAGGATATCCTGGAAGACATTGTGCTGAC
ACTGACCCTGTTTGAGGACAGAGGAATGATCGAGGAAAGACTGAAAACCTATGCTCATCTGTTCGATGAC
AAGGTGATGAAACAGCTGAAGAGAAGGCGCTACACTGGCTGGGGTAGACTGAGCAGGAAGCTGATCAACG
GCATTAGGGATAAACAGTCAGGAAAGACAATCCTGGACTTTCTGAAAAGTGATGGCTTCGCCAACCGCAA
TTTTATGCAGCTGATTCACGATGACAGTCTGACCTTCAAAGAGGACATCCAGAAGGCTCAGGTGTCTGGA
CAGGGCCACTCCCTGCATGAGCAGATTGCAAACCTGGCTGGAAGCCCAGCCATCAAGAAAGGCATTCTGC
AGACAGTGAAAATCGTCGATGAGCTGGTGAAAGTCATGGGCCATAAGCCCGAAAACATCGTGATTGAGAT
GGCTCGCGAAAATCAGACAACCCAGAAGGGTCAGAAGAACAGTAGAGAGAGGATGAAAAGAATCGAGGAA
GGCATTAAGGAGCTGGGTAGCCAGATCCTGAAAGAGCACCCAGTGGAAAACACACAGCTGCAGAATGAGA
AGCTGTATCTGTACTATCTGCAGAATGGAAGAGATATGTACGTGGACCAGGAGCTGGATATTAACAGGCT
GTCTGATTACGACGTGGATCATATCGTCCCCCAGAGTTTCATCAAAGATGACAGCATTGACAACAAGGTG
CTGACCAGGTCCGACAAAAACAGAGGAAAATCAGATAATGTCCCTAGTGAGGAAGTGGTCAAGAAAATGA
AGAACTACTGGAGACAGCTGCTGAATGCCAAACTGATCACTCAGAGGAAGTTTGATAACCTGACAAAAGC
AGAGCGCGGTGGACTGTCAGAACTGGACAAAGCTGGATTCATCAAGAGGCAGCTGGTGGAAACACGCCAG
ATCACTAAACACGTCGCACAGATTCTGGATAGTCGCATGAACACAAAGTACGATGAGAATGACAAACTGA
TCAGAGAAGTGAAGGTCATTACCCTGAAGAGTAAACTGGTCAGCGACTTTAGGAAAGATTTCCAGTTTTA
TAAGGTCCGCGAGATTAACAATTATCACCATGCCCATGACGCATACCTGAACGCCGTGGTCGGTACCGCA
CTGATCAAGAAATACCCAAAACTGGAGAGCGAATTCGTGTACGGAGACTATAAGGTGTACGATGTCAGAA
AAATGATCGCCAAGTCCGAGCAGGAAATTGGAAAAGCTACTGCCAAGTATTTCTTTTACTCAAACATCAT
GAATTTCTTTAAGACAGAGATCACCCTGGCCAATGGAGAAATCCGCAAAAGGCCCCTGATTGAGACAAAC
GGAGAGACAGGCGAAATCGTGTGGGACAAAGGCAGAGATTTTGCAACCGTGAGGAAGGTCCTGAGCATGC
CTCAAGTGAATATCGTCAAGAAAACTGAGGTGCAGACAGGCGGTTTCTCAAAAGAAAGTATTCTGCCAAA
ACGCAACTCTGATAAGCTGATCGCTAGAAAGAAAGACTGGGACCCTAAGAAGTATGGAGGCTTTGACTCT
CCCACTGTGGCATACTCCGTCCTGGTGGTCGCTAAGGTGGAGAAGGGCAAAAGCAAGAAACTGAAATCTG
TCAAGGAGCTGCTGGGTATCACAATTATGGAGAGAAGCTCTTTCGAGAAGAACCCAATCGATTTTCTGGA
GGCCAAAGGTTATAAGGAAGTGAAGAAAGACCTGATCATTAAACTGCCCAAGTACAGTCTGTTTGAGCTG
GAAAACGGCAGGAAACGCATGCTGGCAAGCGCTGGAGAGCTGCAGAAAGGCAATGAACTGGCCCTGCCTT
CTAAGTACGTGAACTTCCTGTATCTGGCAAGCCACTACGAGAAGCTGAAAGGATCTCCAGAGGATAACGA
ACAGAAACAGCTGTTTGTGGAGCAGCACAAGCATTATCTGGACGAGATCATTGAACAGATTAGCGAGTTC
TCTAAAAGAGTGATCCTGGCCGACGCAAATCTGGATAAGGTCCTGTCTGCTTACAACAAACACAGAGATA
AGCCCATCAGGGAGCAGGCCGAAAATATCATTCATCTGTTCACTCTGACAAACCTGGGCGCACCTGCAGC
TTTCAAGTACTTCGACACTACAATCGATAGAAAGAGGTACACCTCCACTAAGGAGGTGCTGGACGCTACA
CTGATCCATCAGAGTATTACCGGCCTGTACGAAACAAGGATTGACCTGTCTCAGCTGGGTGGCGACAAAA
GAACTGCAGATGGATCCGAGTTCGAGAGCCCCAAGAAAAAGAGAAAGGTGTGACCGCGGATCTGGTTACC
ACTAAACCAGCCTCAAGAACACCCGAATGGAGTCTCTAAGCTACATAATACCAACTTACACTTTACAAAA
TGTTGTCCCCCAAAATGTAGCCATTCGTATCTGCTCCTAATAAAAAGAAAGTTTCTTCACATTCTAAAAA
AAAAAAAAAAAAAAAAAAAAAAAAAAAAAAAAAAAMCCCCCCCCCCCCCTGCAGGGCCAAGTCGGCCTCT
AGAGGTACCCAATTCGCCCTATAGTGAGTCGTATTACAATTCACTGGCCGTCGTTTTACAACGTCGTGAC
TGGGAAAACCCTGGCGTTACCCAACTTAATCGCCTTGCAGCACATCCCCCTTTCGCCAGCTGGCGTAATA
GCGAAGAGGCCCGCACCGATCGCCCTTCCCAACAGTTGCGCAGCCTGAATGGCGAATGGCAAATTGTAAG
CGTTAATATTTTGTTAAAATTCGCGTTAAATTTTTGTTAAATCAGCTCATTTTTTAACCAATAGGCCGAA
ATCGGCAAAATCCCTTATAAATCAAAAGAATAGACCGAGATAGGGT
[37 nt withheld, positions 6487-6523]
AAAGAACGTGGACTCCAACGTCAAAGG
[49 nt withheld, positions 6551-6599]
T
[91 nt withheld, positions 6601-6691]
G
[124 nt withheld, positions 6693-6816]
CAGGTGGCACTTTTCGGGGAAATGTGCGCGGAACCCCTATTTGTTTATTTTTCTAAATACATTCAAATAT
GTATCTGCTCATGAGACAATAACCCTGATAAATGCTTCAATAATATTGAAAAAGGAAGAGTATGAGTATT
CAACATTTCCGTGTCGCCCTTATTCCCCTTTTTGCGGCATTTTGCCTTCCTGTTTTTGCTCACCCAGAAA
CGCTGGTGAAAGTAAAAGATGCTGAAGATCAGTTGGGTGCACGAGTGGGTTACATCGAACTGGATCTCAA
CAGCGGTAAGATCCTTGAGAGTTTTCGCCCCGAAGAACGTTTTCCAATGATGAGCACTTTTAAAGTTCTG
CTATGTGGCGCGGTATTATCCCGTATTGACGCCGGGCAAGAGCAACTCGGTCGCCGCATACACTATTCTC
AGAATGACTTGGTTGAGTACTCACCAGTCACAGAAAAGCATCTTACGGATGGCATGACAGTAAGAGAATT
ATGCAGTGCTGCCATAACCATGAGTGATAACACTGCGGCCAACTTACTTCTGACAACGATCGGAGGACCG
AAGGAGCTAACCGCTTTTTTGCACAACATGGGGGATCATGTAACTCGCCTTGATCGTTGGGAACCGGAGC
TGAATGAAGCCATACCAAACGACGAGCGTGACACCACGATGCCTGTAGCAATGGCAACAACGTTGCGCAA
ACTATTAACTGGCGAACTACTTACTCTAGCTTCCCGGCAACAATTAATAGACTGGATGGAGGCGGATAAA
GTTGCAGGACCACTTCTGCGCTCGGCCCTTCCGGCTGGCTGGTTTATTGCTGATAAATCTGGAGCCGGTG
AGCGTGGGTCTCGCGGTATCATTGCAGCACTGGGGCCAGATGGTAAGCCCTCCCGTATCGTAGTTATCTA
CACGACGGGGAGTCAGGCAACTATGGATGAACGAAATAGACAGATCGCTGAGATAGGTGCCTCACTGATT
AAGCATTGGTAACTGTCAGACCAAGTTTACTCATATATACTTTAGATTGATTTAAAACTTCATTTTTAAT
TTAAAAGGATCTAGGTGAAGATCCTTTTTGATAATCTCATGACCAAAATCCCTTAACGTGAGTTTTCGTT
CCACTGAGCGTCAGACCCCGTAGAAAAGATCAAAGGATCTTC
Features (pLannotate 1.2.2; 15 found; start..end, strand, type, name):
      1..589     +  rep_origin     ori: high-copy-number ColE1/pMB1/pBR322/pUC origin of replication
    772..864     +  CDS            lacI (fragment): lac repressor; lacI; The lac repressor binds to the lac operator to inhibit transcription in E. coli. This inhibition can be relieved by adding lactose or isopropyl-β-D-thiogalactopyranoside (IPTG).
    877..898     +  protein_bind   CAP binding site: CAP binding activates transcription in the presence of cAMP. E. coli catabolite activator protein
    913..943     +  promoter       lac promoter: promoter for the E. coli lac operon
    951..967     +  protein_bind   lac operator: The lac repressor binds to the lac operator to inhibit transcription in E. coli. This inhibition can be relieved by adding lactose or isopropyl-β-D-thiogalactopyranoside (IPTG). lac repressor encoded by lacI
   1012..1030    +  promoter       T3 promoter: promoter for bacteriophage T3 RNA polymerase
   1055..1097    +  5'UTR          Xenopus globin 5'-UTR: translational enhancer from the 5'-UTR of the major beta-globin gene of Xenopus laevis
   1182..1676    +  CDS            tadA: TADA_ECOLI - Also known as yfhC. Experimental evidence at protein level: Swiss-Prot protein existence level 1. Catalyzes the deamination of adenosine to inosine at the wobble position 34 of tRNA(Arg2). Essential for cell viability. From Escherichia coli (strain K12).
   1779..5876    +  CDS            cas9: CAS9_STRP1 - Also known as csn1 From Streptococcus pyogenes serotype M1.
   5955..6080    +  3'UTR          Xenopus globin 3'-UTR: 3'-UTR of the major beta-globin gene of Xenopus laevis
   6178..6196    -  promoter       T7 promoter: promoter for bacteriophage T7 RNA polymerase
   6199..6356    +  CDS            lacZα (fragment): LacZα fragment of β-galactosidase; lacZ fragment
   6388..6816    -  rep_origin     f1 ori (sequence partly withheld): f1 bacteriophage origin of replication; arrow indicates direction of (+) strand synthesis
   6843..6947    +  promoter       AmpR promoter: bla
   6948..7808    +  CDS            AmpR: β-lactamase; bla; confers resistance to ampicillin, carbenicillin, and related antibiotics
