[The description below was written by a language model from this plasmid's Addgene catalogue record and pLannotate feature annotations shown in this document.]
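Description:
pT3TS-spCas9 ABE-Umax is a 7,978 bp in vitro transcription template plasmid built on the pT3TS backbone and designed to produce mRNA encoding an adenine base editor for A-to-G editing in zebrafish. It is maintained in E. coli as a high-copy plasmid through a ColE1/pUC-type origin and is selected with ampicillin via the β-lactamase gene under its own promoter. An f1 origin and remnants of a lac cloning region (CAP site, lac promoter and operator, lacI and lacZα fragments) are carried over from the parental cloning vector and have no role in the editor's expression.

The payload is a synthetic fusion of a modified TadA adenosine deaminase, derived from the E. coli tRNA deaminase, to a Streptococcus pyogenes Cas9 nickase, flanked at both the N and C termini by bipartite nuclear localization signals. When guided to a target by a separately supplied guide RNA, the deaminase converts adenine to inosine in the exposed DNA strand, which is read as guanine, while the nickase biases repair toward the edited outcome without making a double-strand break. The specific TadA changes are not detailed in the record.

The open reading frame sits downstream of a bacteriophage T3 promoter and between the 5' and 3' untranslated regions of the Xenopus laevis major β-globin gene, which enhance translation and are commonly used to support the performance of synthetic transcripts in embryos. A T7 promoter lies in the opposite orientation beyond the 3' UTR. This arrangement is typical of constructs transcribed in vitro with T3 polymerase to make mRNA for delivery into zebrafish embryos, consistent with the stated zebrafish expression purpose.
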