Addgene plasmid #222138: pT3TS-spCas9 ABE-Umax
Purpose: Adenine base editor with modified TadA variant for A-to-G base editing in zebrafish
Depositing lab: Gaurav Varshney. Depositing organization: Oklahoma Medical Research Foundation. Publication: ABE-ultramax for high-efficiency biallelic adenine base editing in zebrafish. Qin W, Liang F, Lin SJ, Petree C, Huang K, Zhang Y, Li L, Varshney P, Mourrain P, Liu Y, Varshney GK. Nat Commun. 2024 Jul 4;15(1):5613. doi: 10.1038/s41467-024-49943-1. PubMed 38965236.
Backbone
  Vector backbone: pT3TS
  Backbone size w/o insert (bp): 2800
  Total vector size (bp): 7978
  Vector type: CRISPR ; Zebrafish Expression
Growth in bacteria
  Bacterial resistance: Ampicillin, 100 μg/mL
  Growth temperature: 37°C
  Growth strain: DH5alpha
  Copy number: High Copy
Gene/Insert
  Gene/Insert name: Modified TadA-nSpCas9
  Species: Synthetic
  Entrez Gene: cas9 (a.k.a. SD90_RS03825, SD90_03830)
  Promoter: T3
  Tag / fusion protein: bipartite NLS (N terminal on insert); bipartite NLS (C terminal on insert)
  Cloning method: Ligation Independent Cloning
  Sequencing primers: 5′ aattaaccctcactaaagg
Terms and licenses: Academic/Nonprofit Terms; Industry Terms: Not Available to Industry
How to cite: pT3TS-spCas9 ABE-Umax was a gift from Gaurav Varshney (Addgene plasmid # 222138 ; http://n2t.net/addgene:222138 ; RRID:Addgene_222138)
